Addgene plasmid #68517: P12p-bio
Purpose: Expresses full-length P. vivax P12p ectodomain in mammalian cells. C-terminal rat Cd4d3+4 tag, biotinylation sequence
Depositing lab: Julian Rayner & Gavin Wright. Depositing organization: Wellcome Sanger Institute. Publication: A Library of Plasmodium vivax Recombinant Merozoite Proteins Reveals New Vaccine Candidates and Protein-Protein Interactions. Hostetler JB, Sharma S, Bartholdson SJ, Wright GJ, Fairhurst RM, Rayner JC. PLoS Negl Trop Dis. 2015 Dec 23;9(12):e0004264. doi: 10.1371/journal.pntd.0004264. eCollection 2015 Dec. PubMed 26701602.
Backbone
  Vector backbone: pTT3
  Backbone manufacturer: Yves Durocher, NRC
  Backbone size w/o insert (bp): 6654
  Vector type: Mammalian Expression
Growth in bacteria
  Bacterial resistance: Ampicillin, 100 μg/mL
  Growth temperature: 37°C
  Growth strain: DH5alpha
  Copy number: High Copy
Gene/Insert
  Gene/Insert name: P12p (alt name: PVX_113780)
  Mutation: All NXT/S sites mutated to NXA, where X is any amino acid except Proline
  Promoter: CMV
  Tag / fusion protein: rat CD4 d3+4, enzymatic biotinylation sequence (C terminal on backbone)
  Cloning method: Restriction Enzyme; 5′ cloning site NotI (not destroyed); 3′ cloning site AscI (not destroyed)
  Sequencing primers: 5′ pMT2-F; 3′ rb_glob_PA_term-R
Terms and licenses: Academic/Nonprofit Terms; Industry Terms: Not Available to Industry
How to cite: P12p-bio was a gift from Julian Rayner & Gavin Wright (Addgene plasmid # 68517 ; http://n2t.net/addgene:68517 ; RRID:Addgene_68517)
