[The description below was written by a language model from this plasmid's Addgene catalogue record and pLannotate feature annotations shown in this document.]
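Description:
P12p-bio is a mammalian expression plasmid built on the pTT3 backbone for producing the full-length ectodomain of the Plasmodium vivax merozoite protein P12p (PVX_113780) as a soluble, secreted recombinant protein. In bacteria it is maintained at high copy from a ColE1/pUC-type origin and selected with ampicillin through the β-lactamase gene. The backbone also carries a fragment of the Epstein-Barr virus oriP, which allows episomal retention and boosts transient expression in cell lines supplying EBNA1. Short lac regulatory elements and small tet promoter and bla fragments near the end of the sequence appear to be cloning remnants rather than functional parts.

Expression is driven by the human CMV immediate early enhancer and promoter, followed by adenovirus-derived leader and splice sequences and a chimeric intron fragment that aid transcript processing. The hit annotated as adenoviral terminal protein on the opposite strand probably reflects this leader region rather than a real coding sequence. A mouse immunoglobulin heavy chain signal sequence fragment sits just upstream of the insert, consistent with directing the product into the secretory pathway. The P12p sequence itself, cloned between retained NotI and AscI sites, is not annotated in the feature table but fits the gap between the signal peptide and the tag. All predicted N-linked glycosylation sequons (NXT/S) were changed to NXA to prevent glycosylation by the mammalian host. The C terminus is fused to rat Cd4 domains 3 and 4 and an enzymatic biotinylation sequence, and a rabbit β-globin polyadenylation signal terminates the unit. The biotin tag permits capture on streptavidin surfaces. The plasmid belongs to a library of P. vivax merozoite proteins used to look for vaccine candidates and protein-protein interactions.
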