Features (pLannotate 1.2.2; 18 found; start..end, strand, type, name):
    154..533     +  enhancer       CMV enhancer: human cytomegalovirus immediate early enhancer
    535..734     +  promoter       CMV promoter: human cytomegalovirus (CMV) immediate early promoter
    802..840     +  misc_feature   Ad SA (fragment): adenovirus major late transcript splice acceptor (Friedrich and Soriano, 1991)
    873..1082    -  CDS            PTP (fragment): TERM_ADE02 - Experimental evidence at protein level: Swiss-Prot protein existence level 1. Protein covalently bound to the viral DNA that acts as a primer for viral genomic replication by DNA strand displacement. Assembles on the viral origin of replication in an initiation complex with viral polymerase, DBP, host NFIA and host POU2F1/OCT1. During initiation, the polymerase covalently couples the first dCTP with Ser- 580 of pTP. The terminal protein stimulates the template activity over 20 fold compared to protein-free templates. Neo-synthesized viral genomes are linked to two preterminal prot
   1113..1202    +  intron         chimeric intron (fragment): chimera between introns from adenovirus and immunoglobulin heavy chain genes
   1221..1267    +  CDS            IgH signal sequence (fragment): signal sequence from the mouse immunoglobulin heavy chain variable region
   2532..3092    +  CDS            Cd4 (fragment): CD4_RAT - Experimental evidence at protein level: Swiss-Prot protein existence level 1. Integral membrane glycoprotein that plays an essential role in the immune response and serves multiple functions in responses against both external and internal offenses. In T-cells, functions primarily as a coreceptor for MHC class II molecule:peptide complex. The antigens presented by class II peptides are derived from extracellular proteins while class I peptides are derived from cytosolic proteins. Interacts simultaneously with the T-cell receptor (TCR) and the MHC class II presented by antigen presenti
   3198..3253    +  polyA_signal   β-globin poly(A) signal: rabbit β-globin polyadenylation signal (Gil and Proudfoot, 1987)
   3767..5448    -  rep_origin     oriP (fragment): Epstein-Barr virus oriP replication origin (Yates et al., 2000)
   5575..5679    +  promoter       AmpR promoter: bla
   5680..6540    +  CDS            AmpR: β-lactamase; bla; confers resistance to ampicillin, carbenicillin, and related antibiotics
   6711..7299    +  rep_origin     ori: high-copy-number ColE1/pMB1/pBR322/pUC origin of replication
   7482..7574    +  CDS            lacI (fragment): lac repressor; lacI; The lac repressor binds to the lac operator to inhibit transcription in E. coli. This inhibition can be relieved by adding lactose or isopropyl-β-D-thiogalactopyranoside (IPTG).
   7587..7608    +  protein_bind   CAP binding site: CAP binding activates transcription in the presence of cAMP. E. coli catabolite activator protein
   7623..7653    +  promoter       lac promoter: promoter for the E. coli lac operon
   7661..7677    +  protein_bind   lac operator: The lac repressor binds to the lac operator to inhibit transcription in E. coli. This inhibition can be relieved by adding lactose or isopropyl-β-D-thiogalactopyranoside (IPTG). lac repressor encoded by lacI
   7747..7763    +  promoter       tet promoter (fragment): E. coli promoter for tetracycline efflux protein gene
   7773..7798    -  CDS            bla(M) (fragment): β-lactamase lacking the signal sequence; bla(M); allows cytosolic expression of β-lactamase
>Addgene plasmid #68517 | P12p-bio | depositor full sequence | sequence record 120628 | Full Sequence
AGATCTATACATTGAATCAATATTGGCAATTAGCCATATTAGTCATTGGTTATATAGCATAAATCAATAT
TGGCTATTGGCCATTGCATACGTTGTATCTATATCATAATATGTACATTTATATTGGCTCATGTCCAATA
TGACCGCCATGTTGACATTGATTATTGACTAGTTATTAATAGTAATCAATTACGGGGTCATTAGTTCATA
GCCCATATATGGAGTTCCGCGTTACATAACTTACGGTAAATGGCCCGCCTGGCTGACCGCCCAACGACCC
CCGCCCATTGACGTCAATAATGACGTATGTTCCCATAGTAACGCCAATAGGGACTTTCCATTGACGTCAA
TGGGTGGAGTATTTACGGTAAACTGCCCACTTGGCAGTACATCAAGTGTATCATATGCCAAGTCCGCCCC
CTATTGACGTCAATGACGGTAAATGGCCCGCCTGGCATTATGCCCAGTACATGACCTTACGGGACTTTCC
TACTTGGCAGTACATCTACGTATTAGTCATCGCTATTACCATGGTGATGCGGTTTTGGCAGTACACCAAT
GGGCGTGGATAGCGGTTTGACTCACGGGGATTTCCAAGTCTCCACCCCATTGACGTCAATGGGAGTTTGT
TTTGGCACCAAAATCAACGGGACTTTCCAAAATGTCGTAATAACCCCGCCCCGTTGACGCAAATGGGCGG
TAGGCGTGTACGGTGGGAGGTCTATATAAGCAGAGCTCGTTTAGTGAACCGTCAGATCCTCACTCTCTTC
CGCATCGCTGTCTGCGAGGGCCAGCTGTTGGGCTCGCGGTTGAGGACAAACTCTTCGCGGTCTTTCCAGT
ACTCTTGGATCGGAAACCCGTCGGCCTCCGAACGGTACTCCGCCACCGAGGGACCTGAGCGAGTCCGCAT
CGACCGGATCGGAAAACCTCTCGAGAAAGGCGTCTAACCAGTCACAGTCGCAAGGTAGGCTGAGCACCGT
GGCGGGCGGCAGCGGGTGGCGGTCGGGGTTGTTTCTGGCGGAGGTGCTGCTGATGATGTAATTAAAGTAG
GCGGTCTTGAGACGGCGGATGGTCGAGGTGAGGTGTGGCAGGCTTGAGATCCAGCTGTTGGGGTGAGTAC
TCCCTCTCAAAAGCGGGCATTACTTCTGCGCTAAGATTGTCAGTTTCCAAAAACGAGGAGGATTTGATAT
TCACCTGGCCCGATCTGGCCATACACTTGAGTGACAATGACATCCACTTTGCCTTTCTCTCCACAGGTGT
CCACTCCCAGGTCCAAGTTTGCCACCATGGAGTTTCAGACCCAGGTACTCATGTCCCTGCTGCTCTGCAT
GTCTGGTGCGGCCGCAGTGCAGAAACAGCAGCAGTCTAGCATCCCCGCCAGAAAGCACCCCGAGGAAGAA
GGCGGAGGACCCAGCCCTCAGAATGCCCTGGCTCAGGTGGCCAACCAGATGAAGGGCACCTGTGACTTCA
GCAGAGCCCCCCTGAATGTGGCCTGCAGCGAGAACGAGATCGTGGCCCTGCCTGGCGGAGAAGGCGCTAT
GGTGTCTGGCACCACAGGCAGCACCGCCAACGATGAGAGGGCCAGACACTGCGTGCAGTTCACCAAGGGC
TTCGACGTGCTGACCTTCGTGTGCCCCAAGCGGAGCAGCGAGGATTACAGCGGCGTGGAAATCCGGCCCA
TGAGCTGCTTCGAGACAGTGCGGAGAACCGACGGCACCAACCAGCAGCTGAGCGAGGTGCTGAAAGGCGT
GCAGCTGGAAAACCGGGACACCGACCTGCTGAGCATCCGGCGGGTGTTCATCCCCCCCACCATCTACCAG
AACTTCATCTTCGAGTGCAGCTGCGACAACAGCCTGACCTTCTGGAAGAACAAGATGGGCGCCAGAGGCA
TCATGCGGGTGCACCTGAGAAGAAACATCCTGTTCGGCTGCGACTTCGACCACACCGGCGGAGTGGAGTA
TACAGGCGGACTGGGCGGAGAGCTGCCCATGGCTGATGAAGCCTCTGTGGGCAGCGCCTACGACAGATCT
GCTGGCGGAGGAAGCGCCGAGGATAGAAGTGCTGGGGGCGGATCTGCCGACGACTGGGCCTTTTGGAGAA
ACGCCGGACCCTCCGCCGAGGAACTGGCCGAGAAAAACAAGGCCGCCTTCACCAACTTCTACCCCCCTGG
CGAAGTGTCCCTGGCCAAAGAAAAGGGCCTCGTGTGCGACGTGAAGATCACCAAGAGAGAGGTGTACCTG
GGCCTCGTGTGTCCCCCTGGCTACGAGATGTACCCCAGCAACTGCTTTGAGAGAGTGCTGCAGAAAGACG
GCTCCATCGTGCGGGTGTCCGAGCTGCTGAAGCACGACGTGTCCTTTCACGCCGACGGCAACCGGCGGAT
GAGCTTCGCCACCTTCACCCTGAACCGGAACGAGAACCCCCAGGGCTTCAGCTGCATGTGCCTGAACGTG
CAGGCCCCTGAAGCCCCACCCCTGCAGGCTAATTTCGCCTTCCACAACTACGAGTCTGCCGGCGTCAGAT
TCGGACTGCCAGGCGCGCCGTCGACCTCCATCACGGCCTATAAGAGTGAGGGGGAGTCAGCGGAGTTCTC
CTTCCCACTCAACCTTGGAGAGGAAAGCCTGCAGGGAGAGTTGAGATGGAAGGCAGAGAAGGCTCCTTCT
TCCCAGTCCTGGATCACCTTCTCCCTAAAGAACCAAAAGGTGTCTGTGCAGAAGTCTACTAGCAACCCCA
AGTTCCAGCTGTCCGAAACGCTCCCACTCACCCTTCAGATACCCCAGGTCTCCCTTCAGTTTGCTGGTTC
TGGCAACCTGACCCTGACTCTGGACAGAGGGATACTGTATCAGGAAGTGAACCTGGTGGTGATGAAAGTG
ACTCAGCCCGACAGCAACACTTTGACCTGTGAGGTGATGGGACCCACCTCACCCAAGATGAGACTGATCT
TGAAGCAGGAGAATCAGGAGGCCAGGGTCTCCAGGCAGGAGAAAGTGATTCAAGTGCAGGCCCCTGAAGC
AGGGGTGTGGCAATGTCTACTGAGTGAAGGTGAAGAGGTCAAGATGGACTCCAAGATCCAGGTTTTATCC
AAAGGGTTGAATTCCGGATCACTGCATCATATTCTGGATGCACAGAAAATGGTGTGGAATCATCGTTAAG
TCTAGACACGTGATTAATTAAGGATCCCCCGACCTCGACCTCTGGCTAATAAAGGAAATTTATTTTCATT
GCAATAGTGTGTTGGAATTTTTTGTGTCTCTCACTCGGAAGGACATATGGGAGGGCAAATCATTTGGTCG
AGATCCCTCGGAGATCTCTAGCTAGAGGATCGATCCCCGCCCCGGACGAACTAAACCTGACTACGACATC
TCTGCCCCTTCTTCGCGGGGCAGTGCATGTAATCCCTTCAGTTGGTTGGTACAACTTGCCAACTGGGCCC
TGTTCCACATGTGACACGGGGGGGGACCAAACACAAAGGGGTTCTCTGACTGTAGTTGACATCCTTATAA
ATGGATGTGCACATTTGCCAACACTGAGTGGCTTTCATCCTGGAGCAGACTTTGCAGTCTGTGGACTGCA
ACACAACATTGCCTTTATGTGTAACTCTTGGCTGAAGCTCTTACACCAATGCTGGGGGACATGTACCTCC
CAGGGGCCCAGGAAGACTACGGGAGGCTACACCAACGTCAATCAGAGGGGCCTGTGTAGCTACCGATAAG
CGGACCCTCAAGAGGGCATTAGCAATAGTGTTTATAAGGCCCCCTTGTTAACCCTAAACGGGTAGCATAT
GCTTCCCGGGTAGTAGTATATACTATCCAGACTAACCCTAATTCAATAGCATATGTTACCCAACGGGAAG
CATATGCTATCGAATTAGGGTTAGTAAAAGGGTCCTAAGGAACAGCGATATCTCCCACCCCATGAGCTGT
CACGGTTTTATTTACATGGGGTCAGGATTCCACGAGGGTAGTGAACCATTTTAGTCACAAGGGCAGTGGC
TGAAGATCAAGGAGCGGGCAGTGAACTCTCCTGAATCTTCGCCTGCTTCTTCATTCTCCTTCGTTTAGCT
AATAGAATAACTGCTGAGTTGTGAACAGTAAGGTGTATGTGAGGTGCTCGAAAACAAGGTTTCAGGTGAC
GCCCCCAGAATAAAATTTGGACGGGGGGTTCAGTGGTGGCATTGTGCTATGACACCAATATAACCCTCAC
AAACCCCTTGGGCAATAAATACTAGTGTAGGAATGAAACATTCTGAATATCTTTAACAATAGAAATCCAT
GGGGTGGGGACAAGCCGTAAAGACTGGATGTCCATCTCACACGAATTTATGGCTATGGGCAACACATAAT
CCTAGTGCAATATGATACTGGGGTTATTAAGATGTGTCCCAGGCAGGGACCAAGACAGGTGAACCATGTT
GTTACACTCTATTTGTAACAAGGGGAAAGAGAGTGGACGCCGACAGCAGCGGACTCCACTGGTTGTCTCT
AACACCCCCGAAAATTAAACGGGGCTCCACGCCAATGGGGCCCATAAACAAAGACAAGTGGCCACTCTTT
TTTTTGAAATTGTGGAGTGGGGGCACGCGTCAGCCCCCACACGCCGCCCTGCGGTTTTGGACTGTAAAAT
AAGGGTGTAATAACTTGGCTGATTGTAACCCCGCTAACCACTGCGGTCAAACCACTTGCCCACAAAACCA
CTAATGGCACCCCGGGGAATACCTGCATAAGTAGGTGGGCGGGCCAAGATAGGGGCGCGATTGCTGCGAT
CTGGAGGACAAATTACACACACTTGCGCCTGAGCGCCAAGCACAGGGTTGTTGGTCCTCATATTCACGAG
GTCGCTGAGAGCACGGTGGGCTAATGTTGCCATGGGTAGCATATACTACCCAAATATCTGGATAGCATAT
GCTATCCTAATCTATATCTGGGTAGCATAGGCTATCCTAATCTATATCTGGGTAGCATATGCTATCCTAA
TCTATATCTGGGTAGTATATGCTATCCTAATTTATATCTGGGTAGCATAGGCTATCCTAATCTATATCTG
GGTAGCATATGCTATCCTAATCTATATCTGGGTAGTATATGCTATCCTAATCTGTATCCGGGTAGCATAT
GCTATCCTAATAGAGATTAGGGTAGTATATGCTATCCTAATTTATATCTGGGTAGCATATACTACCCAAA
TATCTGGATAGCATATGCTATCCTAATCTATATCTGGGTAGCATATGCTATCCTAATCTATATCTGGGTA
GCATAGGCTATCCTAATCTATATCTGGGTAGCATATGCTATCCTAATCTATATCTGGGTAGTATATGCTA
TCCTAATTTATATCTGGGTAGCATAGGCTATCCTAATCTATATCTGGGTAGCATATGCTATCCTAATCTA
TATCTGGGTAGTATATGCTATCCTAATCTGTATCCGGGTAGCATATGCTATCCTCATGATAAGCTGTCAA
ACATGAGAATTTTCTTGAAGACGAAAGGGCCTCGTGATACGCCTATTTTTATAGGTTAATGTCATGATAA
TAATGGTTTCTTAGACGTCAGGTGGCACTTTTCGGGGAAATGTGCGCGGAACCCCTATTTGTTTATTTTT
CTAAATACATTCAAATATGTATCCGCTCATGAGACAATAACCCTGATAAATGCTTCAATAATATTGAAAA
AGGAAGAGTATGAGTATTCAACATTTCCGTGTCGCCCTTATTCCCTTTTTTGCGGCATTTTGCCTTCCTG
TTTTTGCTCACCCAGAAACGCTGGTGAAAGTAAAAGATGCTGAAGATCAGTTGGGTGCACGAGTGGGTTA
CATCGAACTGGATCTCAACAGCGGTAAGATCCTTGAGAGTTTTCGCCCCGAAGAACGTTTTCCAATGATG
AGCACTTTTAAAGTTCTGCTATGTGGCGCGGTATTATCCCGTGTTGACGCCGGGCAAGAGCAACTCGGTC
GCCGCATACACTATTCTCAGAATGACTTGGTTGAGTACTCACCAGTCACAGAAAAGCATCTTACGGATGG
CATGACAGTAAGAGAATTATGCAGTGCTGCCATAACCATGAGTGATAACACTGCGGCCAACTTACTTCTG
ACAACGATCGGAGGACCGAAGGAGCTAACCGCTTTTTTGCACAACATGGGGGATCATGTAACTCGCCTTG
ATCGTTGGGAACCGGAGCTGAATGAAGCCATACCAAACGACGAGCGTGACACCACGATGCCTGCAGCAAT
GGCAACAACGTTGCGCAAACTATTAACTGGCGAACTACTTACTCTAGCTTCCCGGCAACAATTAATAGAC
TGGATGGAGGCGGATAAAGTTGCAGGACCACTTCTGCGCTCGGCCCTTCCGGCTGGCTGGTTTATTGCTG
ATAAATCTGGAGCCGGTGAGCGTGGGTCTCGCGGTATCATTGCAGCACTGGGGCCAGATGGTAAGCCCTC
CCGTATCGTAGTTATCTACACGACGGGGAGTCAGGCAACTATGGATGAACGAAATAGACAGATCGCTGAG
ATAGGTGCCTCACTGATTAAGCATTGGTAACTGTCAGACCAAGTTTACTCATATATACTTTAGATTGATT
TAAAACTTCATTTTTAATTTAAAAGGATCTAGGTGAAGATCCTTTTTGATAATCTCATGACCAAAATCCC
TTAACGTGAGTTTTCGTTCCACTGAGCGTCAGACCCCGTAGAAAAGATCAAAGGATCTTCTTGAGATCCT
TTTTTTCTGCGCGTAATCTGCTGCTTGCAAACAAAAAAACCACCGCTACCAGCGGTGGTTTGTTTGCCGG
ATCAAGAGCTACCAACTCTTTTTCCGAAGGTAACTGGCTTCAGCAGAGCGCAGATACCAAATACTGTTCT
TCTAGTGTAGCCGTAGTTAGGCCACCACTTCAAGAACTCTGTAGCACCGCCTACATACCTCGCTCTGCTA
ATCCTGTTACCAGTGGCTGCTGCCAGTGGCGATAAGTCGTGTCTTACCGGGTTGGACTCAAGACGATAGT
TACCGGATAAGGCGCAGCGGTCGGGCTGAACGGGGGGTTCGTGCACACAGCCCAGCTTGGAGCGAACGAC
CTACACCGAACTGAGATACCTACAGCGTGAGCTATGAGAAAGCGCCACGCTTCCCGAAGGGAGAAAGGCG
GACAGGTATCCGGTAAGCGGCAGGGTCGGAACAGGAGAGCGCACGAGGGAGCTTCCAGGGGGAAACGCCT
GGTATCTTTATAGTCCTGTCGGGTTTCGCCACCTCTGACTTGAGCGTCGATTTTTGTGATGCTCGTCAGG
GGGGCGGAGCCTATGGAAAAACGCCAGCAACGCGGCCTTTTTACGGTTCCTGGCCTTTTGCTGGCCTTTT
GCTCACATGTTCTTTCCTGCGTTATCCCCTGATTCTGTGGATAACCGTATTACCGCCTTTGAGTGAGCTG
ATACCGCTCGCCGCAGCCGAACGACCGAGCGCAGCGAGTCAGTGAGCGAGGAAGCGGAAGAGCGCCCAAT
ACGCAAACCGCCTCTCCCCGCGCGTTGGCCGATTCATTAATGCAGCTGGCACGACAGGTTTCCCGACTGG
AAAGCGGGCAGTGAGCGCAACGCAATTAATGTGAGTTAGCTCACTCATTAGGCACCCCAGGCTTTACACT
TTATGCTTCCGGCTCGTATGTTGTGTGGAATTGTGAGCGGATAACAATTTCACACAGGAAACAGCTATGA
CCATGATTACGCCAAGCTCTAGCTAGAGGTCGACCAATTCTCATGTTTGACAGCTTATCATCGCAGATCC
GGGCAACGTTGTTGCCATTGCTGCAGGCGCAGAACTGGTAGGTATGGA
