>Addgene plasmid #68517 | P12p-bio | depositor partial sequence | sequence record 120629 | P12p from Not1 to Asc1 restriction sites
GCGGCCGCAGTGCAGAAACAGCAGCAGTCTAGCATCCCCGCCAGAAAGCACCCCGAGGAAGAAGGCGGAG
GACCCAGCCCTCAGAATGCCCTGGCTCAGGTGGCCAACCAGATGAAGGGCACCTGTGACTTCAGCAGAGC
CCCCCTGAATGTGGCCTGCAGCGAGAACGAGATCGTGGCCCTGCCTGGCGGAGAAGGCGCTATGGTGTCT
GGCACCACAGGCAGCACCGCCAACGATGAGAGGGCCAGACACTGCGTGCAGTTCACCAAGGGCTTCGACG
TGCTGACCTTCGTGTGCCCCAAGCGGAGCAGCGAGGATTACAGCGGCGTGGAAATCCGGCCCATGAGCTG
CTTCGAGACAGTGCGGAGAACCGACGGCACCAACCAGCAGCTGAGCGAGGTGCTGAAAGGCGTGCAGCTG
GAAAACCGGGACACCGACCTGCTGAGCATCCGGCGGGTGTTCATCCCCCCCACCATCTACCAGAACTTCA
TCTTCGAGTGCAGCTGCGACAACAGCCTGACCTTCTGGAAGAACAAGATGGGCGCCAGAGGCATCATGCG
GGTGCACCTGAGAAGAAACATCCTGTTCGGCTGCGACTTCGACCACACCGGCGGAGTGGAGTATACAGGC
GGACTGGGCGGAGAGCTGCCCATGGCTGATGAAGCCTCTGTGGGCAGCGCCTACGACAGATCTGCTGGCG
GAGGAAGCGCCGAGGATAGAAGTGCTGGGGGCGGATCTGCCGACGACTGGGCCTTTTGGAGAAACGCCGG
ACCCTCCGCCGAGGAACTGGCCGAGAAAAACAAGGCCGCCTTCACCAACTTCTACCCCCCTGGCGAAGTG
TCCCTGGCCAAAGAAAAGGGCCTCGTGTGCGACGTGAAGATCACCAAGAGAGAGGTGTACCTGGGCCTCG
TGTGTCCCCCTGGCTACGAGATGTACCCCAGCAACTGCTTTGAGAGAGTGCTGCAGAAAGACGGCTCCAT
CGTGCGGGTGTCCGAGCTGCTGAAGCACGACGTGTCCTTTCACGCCGACGGCAACCGGCGGATGAGCTTC
GCCACCTTCACCCTGAACCGGAACGAGAACCCCCAGGGCTTCAGCTGCATGTGCCTGAACGTGCAGGCCC
CTGAAGCCCCACCCCTGCAGGCTAATTTCGCCTTCCACAACTACGAGTCTGCCGGCGTCAGATTCGGACT
GCCAGGCGCGCC
