>Addgene plasmid #68517 | P12p-bio | addgene partial sequence | sequence record 124233 | pMT2-F 5'-TTGCCTTTCTCTCCACAGGT-3'
TGGAGTTTCAGACCCAGGTACTCATGTCCCTGCTGCTCTGCATGTCTGGTGCGGCCGCAGTGCAGAAACA
GCAGCAGTCTAGCATCCCCGCCAGAAAGCACCCCGAGGAAGAAGGCGGAGGACCCAGCCCTCAGAATGCC
CTGGCTCAGGTGGCCAACCAGATGAAGGGCACCTGTGACTTCAGCAGAGCCCCCCTGAATGTGGCCTGCA
GCGAGAACGAGATCGTGGCCCTGCCTGGCGGAGAAGGCGCTATGGTGTCTGGCACCACAGGCAGCACCGC
CAACGATGAGAGGGCCAGACACTGCGTGCAGTTCACCAAGGGCTTCGACGTGCTGACCTTCGTGTGCCCC
AAGCGGAGCAGCGAGGATTACAGCGGCGTGGAAATCCGGCCCATGAGCTGCTTCGAGACAGTGCGGAGAA
CCGACGGCACCAACCAGCAGCTGAGCGAGGTGCTGAAAGGCGTGCAGCTGGAAAACCGGGACACCGACCT
GCTGAGCATCCGGCGGGTGTTCATCCCCCCCACCATCTACCAGAACTTCATCTTCGAGTGCAGCTGCGAC
AACAGCCTGACCTTCTGGAAGAACAAGATGGGCGCCAGAGGCATCATGCGGGTGCACCTGAGAAGAAACA
TCCTGTTCGGCTGCGACTTCGACCACACCGGCGGAGTGGAGTATACAGGCGGACTGGGCGGAGAGCTGCC
CATGGCTGATGAAGCCTCTGTGGGCAGCGCCTACGACAGATCTGCTGGCGGAGGAAGCGCCGAGGATAGA
AGTGCTGGGGGCGGATCTGCCGACGACTGGGCCTTTTGGAGAAACGCCGGACCCTCCGCCGAGGAACTGG
CCGAGAAAAACAAGGCCGCCTTCACCAACTTCTACCCCCCTGGCGAAGTGTCCCTGGCCAAAGAAAAGGG
CCTCGTGTGCGACGTGAAGATCACCAAGAGAGAGGTGTACCTGGGCCTCGTGTGTCCCCCTGGCTACGAG
ATGTACCCCAGCAACTGCTTTGAGAGAGTGCTGCAGAAAGACGGCTCCATCGTGCGGGTGTCCGAGCTGC
TGAAGCA
