>Addgene plasmid #68517 | P12p-bio | addgene partial sequence | sequence record 124234 | rb_glob_PA_term-R 5'-CCCATATGTCCTTCCGAGTG-3'
ACTATTGCAATGAAAATAAATTTCCTTTATTAGCCAGAGGTCGAGGTCGGGGGATCCTTAATTAATCACG
TGTCTAGACTTAACGATGATTCCACACCATTTTCTGTGCATCCAGAATATGATGCAGTGATCCGGAATTC
AACCCTTTGGATAAAACCTGGATCTTGGAGTCCATCTTGACCTCTTCACCTTCACTCAGTAGACATTGCC
ACACCCCTGCTTCAGGGGCCTGCACTTGAATCACTTTCTCCTGCCTGGAGACCCTGGCCTCCTGATTCTC
CTGCTTCAAGATCAGTCTCATCTTGGGTGAGGTGGGTCCCATCACCTCACAGGTCAAAGTGTTGCTGTCG
GGCTGAGTCACTTTCATCACCACCAGGTTCACTTCCTGATACAGTATCCCTCTGTCCAGAGTCAGGGTCA
GGTTGCCAGAACCAGCAAACTGAAGGGAGACCTGGGGTATCTGAAGGGTGAGTGGGAGCGTTTCGGACAG
CTGGAACTTGGGGTTGCTAGTAGACTTCTGCACAGACACCTTTTGGTTCTTTAGGGAGAAGGTGATCCAG
GACTGGGAAGAAGGAGCCTTCTCTGCCTTCCATCTCAACTCTCCCTGCAGGCTTTCCTCTCCAAGGTTGA
GTGGGAAGGAGAACTCCGCTGACTCCCCCTCACTCTTATAGGCCGTGATGGAGGTCGACGGCGCGCCTGG
CAGTCCGAATCTGACGCCGGCAGACTCGTAGTTGTGGAAGGCGAAATTAGCCTGCAGGGGTGGGGCTTCA
GGGGCCTGCACGTTCAGGCACATGCAGCTGAAGCCCTGGGGGTTCTCGTTCCGGTTCAGGGTGAAGGTGG
CGAAGCTCATCCGCCGGTTGCCGTCGGCGTGAAAGGACACGTCGTGCTTCAGCAGCTCGGACACCCGCAC
GATGGAGCCGTCTTTCTGCAGCACTCTCTCAAAGCAGTTGCTGGGGTACATCTCGTAGCCAGGGGGACAC
ACGAGGCCCAGGTACACCTCTCTCTTGGTGATCTTCACGTCGCACACGAGGCCCTTTTCTTTGGCCAGGG
ACACTTCGCCAGGGGGGTAGAAGTTGGTGAAGGCGGCCTTGTTTTTCTCGGCCAGTTCCTCGGCGGAGGG
TCCGGCGTT
